>Addgene plasmid #23898 | pDONR223-PTK2B | analyzer sequence | sequence record 11011
ATGTCTGGGGTGTCCGAGCCCCTGAGTCGAGTAAAGTTGGGCACGTTACGCCGGCCTGAAGGCCCTGCAG
AGCCCATGGTGGTGGTACCAGTAGATGTGGAAAAGGAGGACGTGCGTATCCTCAAGGTCTGCTTCTATAG
CAACAGCTTCAATCCTGGGAAAAACTTCAAACTGGTCAAATGCACTGTCCAGACGGAGATCCGGGAGATC
ATCACCTCCATCCTGCTGAGCGGGCGGATCGGGCCCAACATCCGGTTGGCTGAGTGCTATGGGCTGAGGC
TGAAGCACATGAAGTCCGATGAGATCCACTGGCTGCACCCACAGATGACAGTGGGTGAGGTGCAGGACAA
GTATGAGTGTCTGCACGTGGAAGCCGAGTGGAGGTATGACCTTCAAATCCGCTACTTGCCAGAAGACTTC
ATGGAGAGCCTGAAGGAGGACAGGACCACGCTGCTCTATTTTTACCAACAGCTCCGGAACGACTACATGC
AGCGCTACGCCAGCAAGGTCAGCGAGGGCATGGCCCTGCAGCTGGGCTGCCTGGAGCTCAGGCGGTTCTT
CAAGGATATGCCCCACAATGCACTTGACAAGAAGTCCAACTTCGAGCTCCTAGAAAAGGAAGTGGGGCTG
GACTTGTTTTTCCCAAAGCAGATGCAGGAGAACTTAAAGCCCAAACAGTTCCGGAAGATGATCCAGCAGA
CCTTCCAGCAGTACGCCTCGCTCAGGGAGGAGGAGTGCGTCATGAAGTTCTTCAACACTCTCGCCGGCTT
CGCCAACATCGACCAGGAGACCTACCGCTGTGAACTCATTCAAGGATGGAACATTACTGTGGACCTGGTC
ATTGGCCCTAAAGGGATCCGCCAGCTGACTAGTCAGGACGCAAAGCCCACCTGCCTGGCCGAGTTCAAGC
AGATCAGGTCCATCAGGTGCCTCCCGCTGGAGGAGGGCCAGGCAGTACTTCAGCTGGGCATTGAAGGTGC
CCCCCAGGCCTTGTCCATCAAAACCTCATCCCTAGCAGAGGCTGAGAACATGGCTGACCTCATAGACGGC
TACTGCCGGCTGCAGGGTGAGCACCAAGGCTCTCTCATCATCCATCCTAGGAAAGATGGTGAGAAGCGGA
ACAGCCTGCCCCAGATCCCCATGCTAAACCTGGAGGCCCGGCGGTCCCACCTCTCAGAGAGCTGCAGCAT
AGAGTCAGACATCTACGCAGAGATTCCCGACGAAACCCTGCGAAGGCCCGGAGGTCCACAGTATGGCATT
GCCCGTGAAGATGTGGTCCTGAATCGTATTCTTGGGGAAGGCTTTTTTGGGGAGGTCTATGAAGGTGTCT
ACACAAATCATAAAGGGGAGAAAATCAATGTAGCTGTCAAGACCTGCAAGAAAGACTGCACTCTGGACAA
CAAGGAGAAGTTCATGAGCGAGGCAGTGATCATGAAGAACCTCGACCACCCGCACATCGTGAAGCTGATC
GGCATCATTGAAGAGGAGCCCACCTGGATCATCATGGAATTGTATCCCTATGGGGAGCTGGGCCACTACC
TGGAGCGGAACAAGAACTCCCTGAAGGTGCTCACCCTCGTGCTGTACTCACTGCAGATATGCAAAGCCAT
GGCCTACCTGGAGAGCATCAACTGCGTGCACAGGGACATTGCTGTCCGGAACATCCTGGTGGCCTCCCCT
GAGTGTGTGAAGCTGGGGGACTTTGGTCTTTCCCGGTACATTGAGGACGAGGACTATTACAAAGCCTCTG
TGACTCGTCTCCCCATCAAATGGATGTCCCCAGAGTCCATTAACTTCCGACGCTTCACGACAGCCAGTGA
CGTCTGGATGTTCGCCGTGTGCATGTGGGAGATCCTGAGCTTTGGGAAGCAGCCCTTCTTCTGGCTGGAG
AACAAGGATGTCATCGGGGTGCTGGAGAAAGGAGACCGGCTGCCCAAGCCTGATCTCTGTCCACCGGTCC
TTTATACCCTCATGACCCGCTGCTGGGACTACGACCCCAGTGACCGGCCCCGCTTCACCGAGCTGGTGTG
CAGCCTCAGTGACGTTTATCAGATGGAGAAGGACATTGCCATGGAGCAAGAGAGGAATGCTCGCTACCGA
ACCCCCAAAATCTTGGAGCCCACAGCCTTCCAGGAACCCCCACCCAAGCCCAGCCGACCTAAGTACAGAC
CCCCTCCGCAAACCAACCTCCTGGCTCCAAAGCTGCAGTTCCAGGTTCCTGAGGGTCTGTGTGCCAGCTC
TCCTACGCTCACCAGCCCTATGGAGTATCCATCTCCCGTTAACTCACTGCACACCCCACCTCTCCACCGG
CACAATGTCTTCAAACGCCACAGCATGCGGGAGGAGGACTTCATCCAACCCAGCAGCCGAGAAGAGGCCC
AGCAGCTGTGGGAGGCTGAAAAGGTCAAAATGCGGCAAATCCTGGACAAACAGCAGAAGCAGATGGTGGA
GGACTACCAGTGGCTCAGGCAGGAGGAGAAGTCCCTGGACCCCATGGTTTATATGAATGATAAGTCCCCA
TTGACGCCAGAGAAGGAGGTCGGCTACCTGGAGTTCACAGGGCCCCCACAGAAGCCCCCGAGGCTGGGCG
CACAGTCCATCCAGCCCACAGCTAACCTGGACCGGACCGATGACCTGGTGTACCTCAATGTCATGGAGCT
GGTGCGGGCCGTGCTGGAGCTCAAGAATGAGCTCTGTCAGCTGCCCCCCGAGGGCTACGTGGTGGTGGTG
AAGAATGTGGGGCTGACCCTGCGGAAGCTCATCGGGAGCGTGGATGATCTCCTGCCTTCCTTGCCGTCAT
CTTCACGGACAGAGATCGAGGGCACCCAGAAACTGCTCAACAAAGACCTGGCAGAGCTCATCAACAAGAT
GCGGCTGGCGCAGCAGAACGCCGTGACCTCCCTGAGTGAGGAGTGCAAGAGGCAGATGCTGACGGCTTCA
CACACCCTGGCTATGGACGCCAAGAACCTGCTCGACGCTGTGGACCAGGCCAAGGTTCTGGCCAATCTGG
CCCACCCACCTGCAGAG
Features (pLannotate 1.2.2; 1 found; start..end, strand, type, name):
      1..3027    +  CDS            PTK2B: FAK2_HUMAN - Also known as FAK2, PYK2, RAFTK. Experimental evidence at protein level: Swiss-Prot protein existence level 1. Non-receptor protein-tyrosine kinase that regulates reorganization of the actin cytoskeleton, cell polarization, cell migration, adhesion, spreading and bone remodeling. Plays a role in the regulation of the humoral immune response, and is required for normal levels of marginal B-cells in the spleen and normal migration of splenic B-cells. Required for normal macrophage polarization and migration towards sites of inflammation. Regulates cytoskeleton rearrangement and cell
