[The description below was written by a language model from this plasmid's Addgene catalogue record and pLannotate feature annotations shown in this document.]
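Description:
pDONR223-PTK2B is a Gateway entry clone built on the Invitrogen pDONR223 donor backbone (about 5 kb without insert). It carries the human PTK2B open reading frame, also known as PYK2, FAK2 or RAFTK. It is a high-copy bacterial plasmid maintained in standard E. coli cloning strains under spectinomycin selection. The record lists no eukaryotic promoter or expression elements. The depositors state that it should not be transfected directly, since it serves only as a shuttle for the ORF. M13 forward and reverse priming sites flank the insert for sequence verification.

The insert is roughly 3 kb and encodes a non-receptor protein tyrosine kinase involved in actin cytoskeleton reorganisation, cell polarisation, migration, adhesion and spreading, bone remodelling, and aspects of B-cell and macrophage function. The catalogue entry records a K42M substitution in this clone, but its origin and functional consequence are not stated. The ORF deliberately lacks a stop codon, so Gateway recombination into a destination vector can fuse it in frame to a C-terminal epitope tag and a vector-supplied stop codon. The depositors point to a companion set of lentiviral destination vectors (the pLX30x series) for expression in mammalian cells.

The clone belongs to a kinase ORF collection associated with a study of resistance to RAF inhibition through MAP kinase pathway reactivation, which suggests use in gain-of-function expression screens. The supplied feature table covers only the 3,027-nt coding sequence, annotated as a single PTK2B CDS. Backbone elements such as the recombination sites, origin and resistance gene are therefore not annotated in it.
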