Addgene plasmid #23898: pDONR223-PTK2B
Depositing lab: William Hahn & David Root. Depositing organization: Dana-Farber Cancer Institute. Publication: COT drives resistance to RAF inhibition through MAP kinase pathway reactivation. Johannessen CM, Boehm JS, Kim SY, Thomas SR, Wardwell L, Johnson LA, Emery CM, Stransky N, Cogdill AP, Barretina J, Caponigro G, Hieronymus H, Murray RR, Salehi-Ashtiani K, Hill DE, Vidal M, Zhao JJ, Yang X, Alkan O, Kim S, Harris JL, Wilson CJ, Myer VE, Finan PM, Root DE, Roberts TM, Golub T, Flaherty KT, Dummer R, Weber BL, Sellers WR, Schlegel R, Wargo JA, Hahn WC, Garraway LA. Nature. 2010 Dec 16;468(7326):968-72. doi: 10.1038/nature09627 PubMed 21107320.
Backbone
  Vector backbone: pDONR223
  Backbone manufacturer: Invitrogen
  Backbone size w/o insert (bp): 5005
  Vector type: Gateway Donor vector
Growth in bacteria
  Bacterial resistance: Spectinomycin, 50 μg/mL
  Growth temperature: 37°C
  Growth strain: DH5alpha
  Copy number: High Copy
Gene/Insert
  Gene/Insert name: PTK2B (alt name: PTK2B protein tyrosine kinase 2 beta)
  Species: H. sapiens (human)
  Insert size (bp): 3030
  Mutation: K42M
  Entrez Gene: PTK2B (a.k.a. CADTK, CAKB, FADK2, FAK2, PKB, PTK, PYK2, RAFTK)
  Cloning method: Gateway Cloning
  Sequencing primers: 5′ M13pUC-fwd; 3′ M13rev
Terms and licenses: Academic/Nonprofit Terms; Industry Terms: Not Available to Industry
Depositor comments: The ORF has no Stop codon. This design enables easy recombination into a destination vector to add an epitope tag of choice and Stop codon to the ORF. Do NOT use this plasmid directly for transfections. A set of 4 custom lentiviral vectors is available ( pLX301 (http://www.addgene.org/25895/) , pLX302 (http://www.addgene.org/25896/) , pLX303 (http://www.addgene.org/25897/) , pLX304 (http://www.addgene.org/25890/) ) to be used to express these ORFs in mammalian cells. These plasmids are not included in the kit and must be ordered separately.
How to cite: pDONR223-PTK2B was a gift from William Hahn & David Root (Addgene plasmid # 23898 ; http://n2t.net/addgene:23898 ; RRID:Addgene_23898)
