>Addgene plasmid #23898 | pDONR223-PTK2B | addgene partial sequence | sequence record 29704 | 23898 with M13pUC-fwd
ATAATGATTTTATTTTGACTGATAGTGACCTGTTCGTTGCAACAAATTGATGAGCAATGCTTTTTTATAA
TGCCAACTTTGTACAAAAAAGTTGGCACCATGTCTGGGGTGTCCGAGCCCCTGAGTCGAGTAAAGTTGGG
CACGTTACGCCGGCCTGAAGGCCCTGCAGAGCCCATGGTGGTGGTACCAGTAGATGTGGAAAAGGAGGAC
GTGCGTATCCTCATGGTCTGCTTCTATAGCAACAGCTTCAATCCTGGGAAAAACTTCAAACTGGTCAAAT
GCACTGTCCAGACGGAGATCCGGGAGATCATCACCTCCATCCTGCTGAGCGGGCGGATCGGGCCCAACAT
CCGGTTGGCTGAGTGCTATGGGCTGAGGCTGAAGCACATGAAGTCCGATGAGATCCACTGGCTGCACCCA
CAGATGACAGTGGGTGAGGTGCAGGACAAGTATGAGTGTCTGCACGTGGAAGCCGAGTGGAGGTATGACC
TTCAAATCCGCTACTTGCCAGAAGACTTCATGGAGAGCCTGAA
