>Addgene plasmid #23898 | pDONR223-PTK2B | addgene partial sequence | sequence record 122019 | M13-Rev 5'-CAGGAAACAGCTATGACC-3'
AGCTGGATGGCAATAATGATTTTATTTTGACTGATAGTGACCTGTTCGTTGCAACAAATTGATAAGCAAT
GCTTTCTTATAATGCCAACTTTGTACAAGAAAGTTGGCTCTGCAGGTGGGTGGGCCAGATTGGCCAGAAC
CTTGGCCTGGTCCACAGCGTCGAGCAGGTTCTTGGCGTCCATAGCCAGGGTGTGTGAAGCCGTCAGCATC
TGCCTCTTGCACTCCTCACTCAGGGAGGTCACGGCGTTCTGCTGCGCCAGCCGCATCTTGTTGATGAGCT
CTGCCAGGTCTTTGTTGAGCAGTTTCTGGGTGCCCTCGATCTCTGTCCGTGAAGATGACGGCAAGGAAGG
CAGGAGATCATCCACGCTCCCGATGAGCTTCCGCAGGGTCAGCCCCACATTCTTCACCACCACCACGTAG
CCCTCGGGGGGCAGCTGACAGAGCTCATTCTTGAGCTCCAGCACGGCCCGCACCAGCTCCATGACATTGA
GGTACACCAGGTCATCGGTCCGGTCCAGGTTAGCTGTGGGCTGGATGGACTGTGCGCCCAGCCTCGGGGG
CTTCTGTGGGGGCCCTGTGAACTCCAGGTAGCCGACCTCCTTCTCTGGCGTCAATGGGGACTTATCATTC
ATATAAACCATGGGGTCCAGGGACTTCTCCTCCTGCCTGAGCCACTGGTAGTCCTCCACCATCTGCTTCT
GCTGTTTGTCCAGGATTTGCCGCATTTTGACCTTTTCAGCCTCCCACAGCTGCTGGGCCTCTTCTCGGCT
GCTGGGTTGGATGAAGTCCTCCTCCCGCATGCTGTGGCGTTTGAAGACATTGTGCCGGTGGAGAGGTGGG
GTGTGCAGTGAGTTAACGGGAGATGGATACTCCATA
